>Addgene plasmid #240695 | pREC1010lac-Kva1 | addgene full sequence | sequence record 482513 | Addgene NGS Result
CAGAAACAGTTCCGGCGCATCCGGTTTGCCATACAGACGATAAATGGTCGCGCCGCTCTGACCCACGTTA
TCACGCGCCCATTTATAGCCATACAGATCCGCATCCATGTTGCTGTTCAGACGCGGACGGCTACAGCTCG
TTTCACGCTGAATATGGCTCATAACACCCCTTGTATTACTGTTTATGTAAGCAGACAGTTTTATTGTTCA
TGATGATATATTTTTATCTTGTGCAATGTAACATCAGAGATTTTGAGACACAAATTTAAATCGTAATTAT
TGGGGACCCCTGGATTCTCACCAATAAAAAACGCCCGGCGGCAACCGAGCGTTCTGAACAAATCCAGATG
GAGTTCTGAGGTCATTACTGGATCTATCAACAGGAGTCCAAGACTAGTCGCCAGGGTTTTCCCAGTCACG
ACGCGGCCGCAAGCTTGCATGCCTGCAGGTCGACTCTAGATCAGAACGGAATGTCATCATCAAAGTCCAT
CGGCGGCTCGTTAGACGGCGCTGCCGGAGCGGACTGCTGCGGGCGAGACTGCGCGCCGCCGCTGAACTGA
TTGCCACCCTGCGGCTGCTGAGGCTGACCCCAACCGCCCTGCGGCTGACCACCACCGATATTACCACCTG
CCGGAGCGCCACCACCCTGACGACCACCCAGCATCTGCATGGTGCCGCCAACGTTCACCACGACTTCTGT
GGTGTAGCGATCCTGACCGGATTGATCGGTCCATTTACGGGTACGCAGCTGACCTTCGATATAAACCTGA
GAACCTTTACGCAGATATTCGCTGGCCACTTCTGCCAGTTTGCCGAACAGCACAACGCGGTGCCATTCAG
TCTGCTCTTTCATCTCGCCGGTCGCTTTATCACGCCAGGATTCGGAAGTAGCCAGCGTAATGTTGGCAAC
TGCGCCACCATTTGGCATGTAGCGTACTTCCGGGTCCTGACCCAGATTACCAACGAGAATAACCTTGTTT
ACGCCTCTGCTGGCCATGTGTATTCTCCTGGATCCTCATGCTGCCACCTTCTGCTCTGCGGCTTTCTGTT
TCAGGAATCCAAGAGCTTTTACTGCTTCGGCCTGTGTCAGTTCTGACGATGCACGAATGTCGCGGCGAAA
TATCTGGGAACAGAGCGGCAATAAGTCGTCATCCCATGTTTTATCCAGGGCGATCAGCAGAGTGTTAATC
TCCTGCATGGTTTCATCGTTAACCGGAGTGATGTCGCGTTCCGGCTGACGTTCTGCAGTGTATGCAGTAT
TTTCGACAATGCGCTCGGCTTCATCCTTGTCATAGATACCAGCAAATCCGAAGGCCAGACGGGCACACTG
AATCATGGCTTTATGACGTAACATCCGTTTGGGATGCGACTGCCACGGCCCCGTGATTTCTCTGCCTTCG
CGAGTTTTGAATGGTTCGCGGCGGCATTCATCCATCCATTCGGTAACGCAGATCGGATGATTACGGTCCT
TGCGGTAAATCCGGCATGTACAGGATTCATTGTCCTGCTCAAAGTCCATGCCATCAAACTGCTGGTTTTC
ATTGATGATGCGGGACCAGCCATCAACGCCCACCACCGGAACGATGCCATTCTGCTTATCAGGAAAGGCG
TAAATTTCTTTCGTCCACGGATTAAGGCCGTACTGGTTGGCAACGATCAGTAATGCGATGAACTGCGCAT
CGCTGGCATCACCTTTAAATGCCGTCTGGCGAAGAGTGGTGATCAGTTCCTGTGGGTCGACAGAATCCAT
GCCGACACGTTCAGCCAGCTTCCCAGCCAGCGTTGCGAGTGCAGTACTCATTAGAAAACCTCCATAGCAT
GATTAAGATGTTTCAGTACGAAAATTGCTTTCATTGTTGATCTCCTTTTTAGCGGCCGCGGATCATGCAG
GTGGCAGCCGCTTATGTTATAAAAAACCCCGGTAAACCGGGGTTCTGCTCTTTACCTAGAAGGGCACGGC
CTGGGTGAAGAGCTATTCGTAAGGGACAGGTTGAAGCTACAACGGCTCACACTCGCTCTTCACTTAGGCC
GTGGCATAAATGACCACAATCAACAAGTTCCGGTGATACACCAGATGAAGCAGATACGCCTCTATCGCGT
AAAGAGTATGTTATACACTAACTTAATGATTTGCATCAATCAAGCTGCTTGTCTCAAGATTATGGATCAC
CTGCTCTAGCCTCATATGAACGGTATTAGTCATTGTTTTTCTGCAGGACTGCGAAGCTATCCTTACCCAG
TTGTTTCAGTTTGTCCTCACCGTTAATTTTAATCAGGCTATAGTAATAGTCCGGTTCGATATTTTTGATG
TGAGACAGCATGCCCAGGAGGTACGGAATGTCCTTATGATTGATTTTGTTATTGCTGTACAGGTAAAACA
GTGCGCGGATTTTCTTACGCAGAAAACGGCCCACACCCAGATCGCCGGTGTTAGAAATAACCACACCAGT
AATGCGACGGCTACGACCTTTACCAATAAATTTGGTTTTAGAAGTGTTGATAATCAGTTCTGGTTTCTTC
TGCAGAGACACCAGGTTAATAACGAAGTTTTTGACATCGTTCAGTTTGTCAAAAGAATCGGAAGAAAAAG
ACAGGTCATCAGCGTAACGAGTGTAGATCACATCGTTTTCTTTACAGTAGTTGAACAGTTTTTCGTCGAA
GTCGTACATAACGATGTTGGAGATCATCGGAGAGCTCGGCGCACCGATGCACAGGCGCAGTTTCTTTTCA
CCTTTCTTGCGACGAAACAGGTAGTGGCTAATTACTTCATATTCAAATTGGTTCAGTTTAATATCGTTTT
TGCTGATAAAATAGTTCAGATCCTGCGGTTTGATGCTGTAGAAAAAATTTTCGAAATCCATTTTGAGGAT
GTATTCGTTTTTCTTGTGCGGTTCTGCGTTATCAACAATGGATTTTTCCTCGATATACGCGGTCGCGCAC
TCGTGAACCGGCAGGAGAGACAGGAGGCTGTTAACAATAGCACGTTGAACTTTCTTAACGTCCGGAGACG
GCTGCGCGATCTCACGGAGGCCTTTACCGTTTTTCTTTTTGATAAAGAACACCTTGTATTTCTTAGGCGC
CTTGATGTAGCCAGAGATAATAGTCTTCGGAGTGCAGTTCAGAGTCTTGCTCAGCTCATCGATATAGGAC
ATATGTATATCTCCTTCGAATTCGGATCCTAGAGGGGAATTGTTATCCGCTCACAATTCCACACAACATA
CGAGCCGGAAGCATAAAGTGTAAAGCCTGGGGTGCCTAATGAGTGAGCTAACTCACATTATGCGGTTGCT
GGCGCCTATATCGCCGACATCACCGATGGGGAAGATCGGGCTCGCCACTTCGGGCTCATGAGCGCTTGTT
TCGGCGTGGGTATGGTGGCAGGCCCCGTGGCCGGGGGACTGTTGGGCGCCATCTCCTTGCATGCACCATT
CCTTGCGGCGGCGGTGCTCAACGGCCTCAACCTACTACTGGGCTGCTTCCTAATGCAGGAGTCGCATAAG
GGAGAGCGTCGAGATCCCGGACACCATCGAATGGCGCAAAACCTTTCGCGGTATGGCATGATAGCGCCCG
GAAGAGAGTCAATTCAGGGTGGTGAATGTGAAACCAGTAACGTTATACGATGTCGCAGAGTATGCCGGTG
TCTCTTATCAGACCGTTTCCCGCGTGGTGAACCAGGCCAGCCACGTTTCTGCGAAAACGCGGGAAAAAGT
GGAAGCGGCGATGGCGGAGCTGAATTACATTCCCAACCGCGTGGCACAACAACTGGCGGGCAAACAGTCG
TTGCTGATTGGCGTTGCCACCTCCAGTCTGGCCCTGCACGCGCCGTCGCAAATTGTCGCGGCGATTAAAT
CTCGCGCCGATCAACTGGGTGCCAGCGTGGTGGTGTCGATGGTAGAACGAAGCGGCGTCGAAGCCTGTAA
AGCGGCGGTGCACAATCTTCTCGCGCAACGCGTCAGTGGGCTGATCATTAACTATCCGCTGGATGACCAG
GATGCCATTGCTGTGGAAGCTGCCTGCACTAATGTTCCGGCGTTATTTCTTGATGTCTCTGACCAGACAC
CCATCAACAGTATTATTTTCTCCCATGAAGACGGTACGCGACTGGGCGTGGAGCATCTGGTCGCATTGGG
TCACCAGCAAATCGCGCTGTTAGCGGGCCCATTAAGTTCTGTCTCGGCGCGTCTGCGTCTGGCTGGCTGG
CATAAATATCTCACTCGCAATCAAATTCAGCCGATAGCGGAACGGGAAGGCGACTGGAGTGCCATGTCCG
GTTTTCAACAAACCATGCAAATGCTGAATGAGGGCATCGTTCCCACTGCGATGCTGGTTGCCAACGATCA
GATGGCGCTGGGCGCAATGCGCGCCATTACCGAGTCCGGGCTGCGCGTTGGTGCGGATATCTCGGTAGTG
GGATACGACGATACCGAAGACAGCTCATGTTATATCCCGCCGTTAACCACCATCAAACAGGATTTTCGCC
TGCTGGGGCAAACCAGCGTGGACCGCTTGCTGCAACTCTCTCAGGGCCAGGCGGTGAAGGGCAATCAGCT
GTTGCCCGTCTCACTGGTGAAAAGAAAAACCACCCTGGCGCCCAATACGCAAACCGCCTCTCCCCGCGCG
TTGGCCGATTCATTAATGCAGCTGGCACGACAGGTTTCCCGACTGGAAAGCGGGCAGTGAGCAAAAAGGA
AGTGGCTTGATTACGAACGTTTAATTAAAGGCATCAAATAAAACGAAAGGCTCAGTCGAAAGACTGGGCC
TTTCGTTTTATCTGTTGTTTGTCGGTGAACGCTCTCCTGAGTAGGACAAATCCGCCGCCCTAGACAGCTG
GGCGCGCCCTAACTGTCACGAACCCCTGCAATAACTGTCACGCCCCCCTGCAATAACTGTCACGAACCCC
TGCAATAACTGTCACGCCCCCAAACCTGCAAACCCAGCAGGGGCGGGGGCTGGCGGGGTGTTGGAAAAAT
CCATCCATGATTATCTAAGAATAATCCACTAGGCGCGGTTATCAGCGCCCTTGTGGGGCGCTGCTGCCCT
TGCCCAATATGCCCGGCCAGAGGCCGGATAGCTGGTCTATTCGCTGCGCTAGGCTACACACCGCCCCACC
GCTGCGCGGCAGGGGGAAAGGCGGGCAAAGCCCGCTAAACCCCACACCAAACCCCGCAGAAATACGCTGG
AGCGCTTTTAGCCGCTTTAGCGGCCTTTCCCCCTACCCGAAGGGTGGGGGCGCGTGTGCAGCCCCGCAGG
GCCTGTCTCGGTCGATCATTCAGCCCGGCTCATCCTTCGGATCTAGCTACACTTTATGCTTCCGGCTCGT
ATAATGTGTGGGAATCGCTTGGTGGCCCGATGAAGAACGACAGGACTTTGCAGGCCATAGGCCGACAGCT
CAAGGCCATGGGCTGTGAGCGCTTCGATATCGGCGTCAGGGACGCCACCACCGGCCAGATGATGAACCGG
GAATGGTCAGCCGCCGAAGTGCTCCAGAACACGCCATGGCTCAAGCGGATGAATGCCCAGGGCAATGACG
TGTATATCAGGCCCGCCGAGCAGGAGCGGCATGGTCTGGTGCTGGTGGACGACCTCAGCGAGTTTGACCT
GGATGACATGAAAGCCGAGGGCCGGGAGCCTGCCCTGGTAGTGGAAACCAGCCCGAAGAACTATCAGGCA
TGGGTCAAGGTGGCCGACGCCGCAGGCGGTGAACTTCGGGGGCAGATTGCCCGGACGCTGGCCAGCGAGT
ACGACGCCGACCCGGCCAGCGCCGACAGCCGCCACTATGGCCGCTTGGCGGGCTTCACCAACCGCAAGGA
CAAGCACACCACCCGCGCCGGTTATCAGCCGTGGGTGCTGCTGCGTGAATCCAAGGGCAAGACCGCCACC
GCTGGCCCGGCGCTGGTGCAGCAGGCTGGCCAGCAGATCGAGCAGGCCCAGCGGCAGCAGGAGAAGGCCC
GCAGGCTGGCCAGCCTCGAACTGCCCGAGCGGCAGCTTAGCCGCCACCGGCGCACGGCGCTGGACGAGTA
CCGCAGCGAGATGGCCGGGCTGGTCAAGCGCTTCGGTGATGACCTCAGCAAGTGCGACTTTATCGCCGCG
CAGAAGCTGGCCAGCCGGGGCCGCAGTGCCGAGGAAATCGGCAAGGCCATGGCCGAGGCCAGCCCAGCGC
TGGCAGAGCGCAAGCCCGGCCACGAAGCGGATTACATCGAGCGCACCGTCAGCAAGGTCATGGGTCTGCC
CAGCGTCCAGCTTGCGCGGGCCGAGCTGGCACGGGCACCGGCACCCCGCCAGCGAGGCATGGACAGGGGC
GGGCCAGATTTCAGCATGTAGTGCTTGCGTTGGTACTCACGCCTGTTATACTATGAGTACTCACGCACAG
AAGGGGGTTTTATGGAATACGAAAAAAGCGCTTCAGGGTCGGTCTACCTGATCAAAAGTGACAAGGGCTA
TTGGTTGCCCGGTGGCTTTGGTTATACGTCAAACAAGGCCGAGGCTGGCCGCTTTTCAGTCGCTGATATG
GCCAGCCTTAACCTTGACGGCTGCACCTTGTCCTTGTTCCGCGAAGACAAGCCTTTCGGCCCCGGCAAGT
TTCTCGGTGACTGATATGAAAGACCAAAAGGACAAGCAGACCGGCGACCTGCTGGCCAGCCCTGACGCTG
TACGCCAAGCGCGATATGCCGAGCGCATGAAGGCCAAAGGGATGCGTCAGCGCAAGTTCTGGCTGACCGA
CGACGAATACGAGGCGCTGCGCGAGTGCCTGGAAGAACTCAGAGCGGCGCAGGGCGGGGGTAGTGACCCC
GCCAGCGCCTAACCACCAACTGCCTGCAAAGGAGGCAATCAATGGCTACCCATAAGCCTATCAATATTCT
GGAGGCGTTCGCAGCAGCGCCGCCACCGCTGGACTACGTTTTGCCCAACATGGTGGCCGGTACGGTCGGG
GCGCTGGTGTCGCCCGGTGGTGCCGGTAAATCCATGCTGGCCCTGCAACTGGCCGCACAGATTGCAGGCG
GGCCGGATCTGCTGGAGGTGGGCGAACTGCCCACCGGCCCGGTGATCTACCTGCCCGCCGAAGACCCGCC
CACCGCCATTCATCACCGCCTGCACGCCCTTGGGGCGCACCTCAGCGCCGAGGAACGGCAAGCCGTGGCT
GACGGCCTGCTGATCCAGCCGCTGATCGGCAGCCTGCCCAACATCATGGCCCCGGAGTGGTTCGACGGCC
TCAAGCGCGCCGCCGAGGGCCGCCGCCTGATGGTGCTGGACACGCTGCGCCGGTTCCACATCGAGGAAGA
AAACGCCAGCGGCCCCATGGCCCAGGTCATCGGTCGCATGGAGGCCATCGCCGCCGATACCGGGTGCTCT
ATCGTGTTCCTGCACCATGCCAGCAAGGGCGCGGCCATGATGGGCGCAGGCGACCAGCAGCAGGCCAGCC
GGGGCAGCTCGGTACTGGTCGATAACATCCGCTGGCAGTCCTACCTGTCGAGCATGACCAGCGCCGAGGC
CGAGGAATGGGGTGTGGACGACGACCAGCGCCGGTTCTTCGTCCGCTTCGGTGTGAGCAAGGCCAACTAT
GGCGCACCGTTCGCTGATCGGTGGTTCAGGCGGCATGACGGCGGGGTGCTCAAGCCCGCCGTGCTGGAGA
GGCAGCGCAAGAGCAAGGGGGTGCCCCGTGGTGAAGCCTAAGAACAAGCACAGCCTCAGCCACGTCCGGC
ACGACCCGGCGCACTGTCTGGCCCCCGGCCTGTTCCGTGCCCTCAAGCGGGGCGAGCGCAAGCGCAGCAA
GCTGGACGTGACGTATGACTACGGCGACGGCAAGCGGATCGAGTTCAGCGGCCCGGAGCCGCTGGGCGCT
GATGATCTGCGCATCCTGCAAGGGCTGGTGGCCATGGCTGGGCCTAATGGCCTAGTGCTTGGCCCGGAAC
CCAAGACCGAAGGCGGACGGCAGCTCCGGCTGTTCCTGGAACCCAAGTGGGAGGCCGTCACCGCTGATGC
CATGGTGGTCAAAGGTAGCTATCGGGCGCTGGCAAAGGAAATCGGGGCAGAGGTCGATAGTGGTGGGGCG
CTCAAGCACATACAGGACTGCATCGAGCGCCTTTGGAAGGTATCCATCATCGCCCAGAATGGCCGCAAGC
GGCAGGGGTTTCGGCTGCTGTCGGAGTACGCCAGCGACGAGGCGGACGGGCGCCTGTACGTGGCCCTGAA
CCCCTTGATCGCGCAGGCCGTCATGGGTGGCGGCCAGCATGTGCGCATCAGCATGGACGAGGTGCGGGCG
CTGGACAGCGAAACCGCCCGCCTGCTGCACCAGCGGCTGTGTGGCTGGATCGACCCCGGCAAAACCGGCA
AGGCTTCCATAGATACCTTGTGCGGCTATGTCTGGCCGTCAGAGGCCAGTGGTTCGACCATGCGCAAGCG
CCGCCAGCGGGTGCGCGAGGCGTTGCCGGAGCTGGTCGCGCTGGGCTGGACGGTAACCGAGTTCGCGGCG
GGCAAGTACGACATCACCCGGCCCAAGGCGGCAGGCTGAGGCCGGCCTACGGCCAGCCTCGCAGAGCAGG
ATTCCCGTTGAGCACCGCCAGGTGCGAATAAGGGACAGTGAAGAAGGAACACCCGCTCGCGGGTGGGCCT
ACTTCACCTATCCTGCCCGGCTGACGCCGTTGGATACACCAAGGAAAGTCTACACGAACCCTTTGGCAAA
ATCCTGTATATCGTGCGAAAAAGGATGGATATACCGAAAAAATCGCTATAATGACCCCGAAGCAGGGTTA
TGCAGCGGAAAAGGACAACGCGCGGACCGCGGTCCAATTAATTATTAGAAAAATTCATCCAGCATCAGAT
GAAATTGCAGTTTGTTCATATCCGGATTATCAATGCCATATTTCTGAAACAGACGTTTTTGCAGGCTCGG
GCTAAATTCGCCCAGGCAGTTCCACAGAATGGCCAGATCCTGATAACGATCCGCAATGCCCACACGGCCC
ACATCAATGCAGCCAATCAGTTTGCCTTCATCGAAAATCAGGTTATCCAGGCTAAAATCGCCGTGGGTCA
CCACGCTATCCGGGCTAAACGGCAGCAGTTTATGCATTTCTTTCCACACCTGTTCCACCGGCCAGCCGTT
ACGTTCATCATCAAAATCGCTCGCATCCACCAGGCCGTTGTTCATACGGCTCTGCGCCTGGGCCAGACGA
AACACACGATCGCTGTTAAACGGGCAGTTGCACACCGGAATGCTATGCAGACGACGCAGAAACACGGCCA
GCGCATCCACAATGTTTTCGCCGCTATCCGGATATTCTTCCAGCACCTGAAACGCGGTTTTGCCCGGAAT
CGCGGTGGTCAGCAGCCACGCATCATCCGGGGTGCGAATAAAATGTTTAATGGTCGGCAGCGGCATAAAT
TCGGTCAGCCAGTTCAGACGCACCATTTCATCGGTCACATCGTTCGCCACGCTGCCTTTGCCATGTTT
Features (pLannotate 1.2.2; 20 found; start..end, strand, type, name):
    294..388     -  terminator     lambda t0 terminator: transcription terminator from phage lambda
    399..423     -  CDS            lacZα (fragment): LacZα fragment of β-galactosidase; lacZ fragment
    431..460     -  misc_feature   MCS (fragment): pUC18/19 multiple cloning site
    464..997     -  CDS            ssb: SSB_ECOLI - Also known as exrB, lexC. Experimental evidence at protein level: Swiss-Prot protein existence level 1. Plays an important role in DNA replication, recombination and repair. Binds to ssDNA and to an array of partner proteins to recruit them to their sites of action during DNA metabolism. Acts as a sliding platform that migrates on DNA via reptation. SSB or its 10 C-terminal amino acids stimulates the ATPase activity of RadD (PubMed:27519413). From Escherichia coli (strain K12).
   1016..1801    -  CDS            Beta: single-stranded DNA binding recombinase in the λ Red system; bet; mediates pairing of a single-stranded DNA with a complementary target
   3186..3210    -  protein_bind   lac operator: The lac repressor binds to the lac operator to inhibit transcription in E. coli. This inhibition can be relieved by adding lactose or isopropyl-β-D-thiogalactopyranoside (IPTG). lac repressor encoded by lacI
   3214..3244    -  promoter       lac promoter: promoter for the E. coli lac operon
   3259..3280    -  protein_bind   CAP binding site: CAP binding activates transcription in the presence of cAMP. E. coli catabolite activator protein
   3281..3512    +  CDS            TcR (fragment): tetracycline efflux protein; tet; confers resistance to tetracycline
   3520..3597    +  promoter       lacI promoter: lacI
   3598..4680    +  CDS            lacI: lac repressor; lacI; The lac repressor binds to the lac operator to inhibit transcription in E. coli. This inhibition can be relieved by adding lactose or isopropyl-β-D-thiogalactopyranoside (IPTG).
   4725..4811    +  terminator     rrnB T1 terminator: Escherichia coli rrnB; transcription terminator T1 from the E. coli rrnB gene
   4849..5243    -  rep_origin     RSF1010 oriV: replication origin of the broad-host-range plasmid RSF1010; requires the RSF1010 RepA/B/C proteins for replication (Scholz et al., 1989)
   5298..5326    +  promoter       lac UV5 promoter (fragment): E. coli lac promoter with an "up" mutation
   5350..6321    +  CDS            RSF1010 RepB: replication protein B of the broad-host-range plasmid RSF1010 (Scholz et al., 1989); repB
   6764..6838    +  ncRNA          Plasmid R1162: Accession: RF00043 - R1162-like plasmid antisense RNA
   6832..7671    +  CDS            RSF1010 RepA: replication protein A of the broad-host-range plasmid RSF1010 (Scholz et al., 1989); repA
   7658..8509    +  CDS            RSF1010 RepC (fragment): replication protein C of the broad-host-range plasmid RSF1010 (Scholz et al., 1989); repC
   8520..8628    -  oriT           oriT: incP origin of transfer
   8798..162     -  CDS            aphA1 (across the origin): KKA1_ECOLX - Also known as nptI. Protein inferred from homology: Swiss-Prot protein existence level 3. Resistance to kanamycin and structurally-related aminoglycosides, including amikacin. From Escherichia coli.
