[The description below was written by a language model from this plasmid's Addgene catalogue record and pLannotate feature annotations shown in this document.]
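Description:
pREC1010lac-Kva1 is a low-copy, broad-host-range bacterial expression plasmid of about 9.4 kb, built on the pORTMAGE-Ec1 backbone and intended for retron-mediated recombineering ("recombitron" editing). It replicates from the RSF1010 oriV, supported by the plasmid-encoded RepA, RepB and RepC proteins, which allows maintenance in many bacterial species without reliance on host-specific replication factors. An annotated incP-type oriT suggests it can be mobilised by conjugation when transfer functions are supplied in trans. Selection is by kanamycin through the aphA1 aminoglycoside phosphotransferase gene.

The roughly 2.7 kb synthetic insert comprises the Kva1 retron reverse transcriptase, the Kva1 non-coding RNA, the lambda Red Beta single-strand annealing protein and the E. coli single-stranded DNA-binding protein (SSB). In the feature table, a lac promoter with its CAP binding site and lac operator lies upstream of, and in the same orientation as, Beta and ssb, with a lambda t0 terminator closing the unit. The unannotated gap between the operator and Beta most likely holds the Kva1 ncRNA and RT, which the automated annotation did not recognise. A lacI gene with its own promoter and an rrnB T1 terminator provides repression, so expression should be inducible with IPTG or lactose.

The ncRNA contains a stuffer flanked by SapI sites, so users can replace it by type IIS cloning with an editing donor of their choice. The reverse transcriptase then converts that portion of the ncRNA into single-stranded DNA in the cell, and Beta and SSB promote its annealing into the genome during replication. The associated work applies this system to genome editing across phylogenetically distinct bacteria. The short lacZα, MCS and TcR fragments are probably leftover backbone sequence.
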