Addgene plasmid #240695: pREC1010lac-Kva1
Purpose: RSF1010 origin of replication plasmid containing Kva1 recombitron with a SapI flanked stuffer in the ncRNA expressed by lac promoter
Depositing lab: Seth Shipman. Depositing organization: J. David Gladstone Institutes. Publication: Genome editing of phylogenetically distinct bacteria using cross-species retron-mediated recombineering. Gonzalez-Delgado A, Bonillo-Lopez L, Johnson MS, Knodlseder N, Ko CC, Lekbach Y, Oh JH, Selvakumar H, Wold MC, Yu Z, Aragon V, Gralnick JA, Guell M, Hatfull GF, Keitz BK, Koskella B, Mutalik VK, van Pijkeren JP, Shipman SL. Nat Biotechnol. 2026 Apr 23. doi: 10.1038/s41587-026-03076-6. PubMed 42026131.
Backbone
  Vector backbone: pORTMAGE-Ec1
  Backbone manufacturer: George Church (Addgene #138474)
  Vector type: Bacterial Expression
Growth in bacteria
  Bacterial resistance: Kanamycin, 50 μg/mL
  Growth temperature: 37°C
  Growth strain: DH5alpha
  Copy number: Low Copy
Gene/Insert
  Gene/Insert name: Kva1 RT,Kva1 ncRNA, Beta and EcSSB
  Species: Synthetic
  Insert size (bp): 2705
  Mutation: WT
  Cloning method: Gibson Cloning
Terms and licenses: Academic/Nonprofit Terms; Industry Terms: Not Available to Industry
Depositor comments: Please visit https://doi.org/10.1101/2025.06.16.660010 for bioRxiv preprint.
How to cite: pREC1010lac-Kva1 was a gift from Seth Shipman (Addgene plasmid # 240695 ; http://n2t.net/addgene:240695 ; RRID:Addgene_240695)
